>Addgene plasmid #64138 | sgRNA3_MYOD1 | depositor full sequence | sequence record 107414 | sgRNA3_MYOD1 sequence 8309 bps
GGGCCCGCTCTAGAGATCCGACGCGCCATCTCTAGGCCCGCGCCGGCCCCCTCGCACAGACTTGTGGGAG
AAGCTCGGCTACTCCCCTGCCCCGGTTAATTTGCATATAATATTTCCTAGTAACTATAGAGGCTTAATGT
GCGATAAAAGACAGATAATCTGTTCTTTTTAATACTAGCTACATTTTACATGATAGGCTTGGATTTCTAT
AACTTCGTATAGCATACATTATACGAAGTTATAAACAGCACAAAAGGAAACTCACCCTAACTGTAAAGTA
ATTGTGTGTTTTGAGACTATAAGTATCCCTTGGAGAACCACCTTGTTGGCCTCCCTCCCTGCCCGGTAGG
TTTTAGAGCTAGAAATAGCAAGTTAAAATAAGGCTAGTCCGTTATCAACTTGAAAAAGTGGCACCGAGTC
GGTGCTTTTTTTCTCGAGTACTAGGATCCATTAGGCGGCCGCGTGGATAACCGTATTACCGCCATGCATT
AGTTATTAATAGTAATCAATTACGGGGTCATTAGTTCATAGCCCATATATGGAGTTCCGCGTTACATAAC
TTACGGTAAATGGCCCGCCTGGCTGACCGCCCAACGACCCCCGCCCATTGACGTCAATAATGACGTATGT
TCCCATAGTAACGCCAATAGGGACTTTCCATTGACGTCAATGGGTGGAGTATTTACGGTAAACTGCCCAC
TTGGCAGTACATCAAGTGTATCATATGCCAAGTACGCCCCCTATTGACGTCAATGACGGTAAATGGCCCG
CCTGGCATTATGCCCAGTACATGACCTTATGGGACTTTCCTACTTGGCAGTACATCTACGTATTAGTCAT
CGCTATTACCATGGTGATGCGGTTTTGGCAGTACATCAATGGGCGTGGATAGCGGTTTGACTCACGGGGA
TTTCCAAGTCTCCACCCCATTGACGTCAATGGGAGTTTGTTTTGGCACCAAAATCAACGGGACTTTCCAA
AATGTCGTAACAACTCCGCCCCATTGACGCAAATGGGCGGTAGGCGTGTACGGTGGGAGGTCTATATAAG
CAGAGCTGGTTTAGTGAACCGTCAGATCCGCTAGCCCACCATGACCGAGTACAAGCCCACGGTGCGCCTC
GCCACCCGCGACGACGTCCCCCGGGCCGTACGCACCCTCGCCGCCGCGTTCGCCGACTACCCCGCCACGC
GCCACACCGTCGACCCGGACCGCCACATCGAGCGGGTCACCGAGCTGCAAGAACTCTTCCTCACGCGCGT
CGGGCTCGACATCGGCAAGGTGTGGGTCGCGGACGACGGCGCCGCGGTGGCGGTCTGGACCACGCCGGAG
AGCGTCGAAGCGGGGGCGGTGTTCGCCGAGATCGGCCCGCGCATGGCCGAGTTGAGCGGTTCCCGGCTGG
CCGCGCAGCAACAGATGGAAGGCCTCCTGGCGCCGCACCGGCCCAAGGAGCCCGCGTGGTTCCTGGCCAC
CGTCGGCGTCTCGCCCGACCACCAGGGCAAGGGTCTGGGCAGCGCCGTCGTGCTCCCCGGAGTGGAGGCG
GCCGAGCGCGCCGGGGTGCCCGCCTTCCTGGAGACCTCCGCGCCCCGCAACCTCCCCTTCTACGAGCGGC
TCGGCTTCACCGTCACCGCCGACGTCGAGGTGCCCGAAGGACCGCGCACCTGGTGCATGACCCGCAAGCC
CGGTGCCGGATCGGGAGAGGGCAGAGGAAGTCTGCTAACATGCGGTGACGTCGAGGAGAATCCTGGCCCA
CCGGTCGCCACCATGGTGAGCAAGGGCGAGGAGGATAACATGGCCATCATCAAGGAGTTCATGCGCTTCA
AGGTGCACATGGAGGGCTCCGTGAACGGCCACGAGTTCGAGATCGAGGGCGAGGGCGAGGGCCGCCCCTA
CGAGGGCACCCAGACCGCCAAGCTGAAGGTGACCAAGGGTGGCCCCCTGCCCTTCGCCTGGGACATCCTG
TCCCCTCAGTTCATGTACGGCTCCAAGGCCTACGTGAAGCACCCCGCCGACATCCCCGACTACTTGAAGC
TGTCCTTCCCCGAGGGCTTCAAGTGGGAGCGCGTGATGAACTTCGAGGACGGCGGCGTGGTGACCGTGAC
CCAGGACTCCTCCCTGCAGGACGGCGAGTTCATCTACAAGGTGAAGCTGCGCGGCACCAACTTCCCCTCC
GACGGCCCCGTAATGCAGAAGAAGACCATGGGCTGGGAGGCCTCCTCCGAGCGGATGTACCCCGAGGACG
GCGCCCTGAAGGGCGAGATCAAGCAGAGGCTGAAGCTGAAGGACGGCGGCCACTACGACGCTGAGGTCAA
GACCACCTACAAGGCCAAGAAGCCCGTGCAGCTGCCCGGCGCCTACAACGTCAACATCAAGTTGGACATC
ACCTCCCACAACGAGGACTACACCATCGTGGAACAGTACGAACGCGCCGAGGGCCGCCACTCCACCGGCG
GCATGGACGAGCTGTACAAGTAAGAATTCGTCGAGGGACCTAATAACTTCGTATAGCATACATTATACGA
AGTTATACATGTTTAAGGGTTCCGGTTCCACTAGGTACAATTCGATATCAAGCTTATCGATAATCAACCT
CTGGATTACAAAATTTGTGAAAGATTGACTGGTATTCTTAACTATGTTGCTCCTTTTACGCTATGTGGAT
ACGCTGCTTTAATGCCTTTGTATCATGCTATTGCTTCCCGTATGGCTTTCATTTTCTCCTCCTTGTATAA
ATCCTGGTTGCTGTCTCTTTATGAGGAGTTGTGGCCCGTTGTCAGGCAACGTGGCGTGGTGTGCACTGTG
TTTGCTGACGCAACCCCCACTGGTTGGGGCATTGCCACCACCTGTCAGCTCCTTTCCGGGACTTTCGCTT
TCCCCCTCCCTATTGCCACGGCGGAACTCATCGCCGCCTGCCTTGCCCGCTGCTGGACAGGGGCTCGGCT
GTTGGGCACTGACAATTCCGTGGTGTTGTCGGGGAAATCATCGTCCTTTCCTTGGCTGCTCGCCTGTGTT
GCCACCTGGATTCTGCGCGGGACGTCCTTCTGCTACGTCCCTTCGGCCCTCAATCCAGCGGACCTTCCTT
CCCGCGGCCTGCTGCCGGCTCTGCGGCCTCTTCCGCGTCTTCGCCTTCGCCCTCAGACGAGTCGGATCTC
CCTTTGGGCCGCCTCCCCGCATCGATACCGTCGACCTCGATCGAGACCTAGAAAAACATGGAGCAATCAC
AAGTAGCAATACAGCAGCTACCAATGCTGATTGTGCCTGGCTAGAAGCACAAGAGGAGGAGGAGGTGGGT
TTTCCAGTCACACCTCAGGTACCTTTAAGACCAATGACTTACAAGGCAGCTGTAGATCTTAGCCACTTTT
TAAAAGAAAAGGGGGGACTGGAAGGGCTAATTCACTCCCAACGAAGACAAGATATCCTTGATCTGTGGAT
CTACCACACACAAGGCTACTTCCCTGATTGGCAGAACTACACACCAGGGCCAGGGATCAGATATCCACTG
ACCTTTGGATGGTGCTACAAGCTAGTACCAGTTGAGCAAGAGAAGGTAGAAGAAGCCAATGAAGGAGAGA
ACACCCGCTTGTTACACCCTGTGAGCCTGCATGGGATGGATGACCCGGAGAGAGAAGTATTAGAGTGGAG
GTTTGACAGCCGCCTAGCATTTCATCACATGGCCCGAGAGCTGCATCCGGACTGTACTGGGTCTCTCTGG
TTAGACCAGATCTGAGCCTGGGAGCTCTCTGGCTAACTAGGGAACCCACTGCTTAAGCCTCAATAAAGCT
TGCCTTGAGTGCTTCAAGTAGTGTGTGCCCGTCTGTTGTGTGACTCTGGTAACTAGAGATCCCTCAGACC
CTTTTAGTCAGTGTGGAAAATCTCTAGCAGCATGTGAGCAAAAGGCCAGCAAAAGGCCAGGAACCGTAAA
AAGGCCGCGTTGCTGGCGTTTTTCCATAGGCTCCGCCCCCCTGACGAGCATCACAAAAATCGACGCTCAA
GTCAGAGGTGGCGAAACCCGACAGGACTATAAAGATACCAGGCGTTTCCCCCTGGAAGCTCCCTCGTGCG
CTCTCCTGTTCCGACCCTGCCGCTTACCGGATACCTGTCCGCCTTTCTCCCTTCGGGAAGCGTGGCGCTT
TCTCATAGCTCACGCTGTAGGTATCTCAGTTCGGTGTAGGTCGTTCGCTCCAAGCTGGGCTGTGTGCACG
AACCCCCCGTTCAGCCCGACCGCTGCGCCTTATCCGGTAACTATCGTCTTGAGTCCAACCCGGTAAGACA
CGACTTATCGCCACTGGCAGCAGCCACTGGTAACAGGATTAGCAGAGCGAGGTATGTAGGCGGTGCTACA
GAGTTCTTGAAGTGGTGGCCTAACTACGGCTACACTAGAAGAACAGTATTTGGTATCTGCGCTCTGCTGA
AGCCAGTTACCTTCGGAAAAAGAGTTGGTAGCTCTTGATCCGGCAAACAAACCACCGCTGGTAGCGGTGG
TTTTTTTGTTTGCAAGCAGCAGATTACGCGCAGAAAAAAAGGATCTCAAGAAGATCCTTTGATCTTTTCT
ACGGGGTCTGACGCTCAGTGGAACGAAAACTCACGTTAAGGGATTTTGGTCATGAGATTATCAAAAAGGA
TCTTCACCTAGATCCTTTTAAATTAAAAATGAAGTTTTAAATCAATCTAAAGTATATATGAGTAAACTTG
GTCTGACAGTTACCAATGCTTAATCAGTGAGGCACCTATCTCAGCGATCTGTCTATTTCGTTCATCCATA
GTTGCCTGACTCCCCGTCGTGTAGATAACTACGATACGGGAGGGCTTACCATCTGGCCCCAGTGCTGCAA
TGATACCGCGAGACCCACGCTCACCGGCTCCAGATTTATCAGCAATAAACCAGCCAGCCGGAAGGGCCGA
GCGCAGAAGTGGTCCTGCAACTTTATCCGCCTCCATCCAGTCTATTAATTGTTGCCGGGAAGCTAGAGTA
AGTAGTTCGCCAGTTAATAGTTTGCGCAACGTTGTTGCCATTGCTACAGGCATCGTGGTGTCACGCTCGT
CGTTTGGTATGGCTTCATTCAGCTCCGGTTCCCAACGATCAAGGCGAGTTACATGATCCCCCATGTTGTG
CAAAAAAGCGGTTAGCTCCTTCGGTCCTCCGATCGTTGTCAGAAGTAAGTTGGCCGCAGTGTTATCACTC
ATGGTTATGGCAGCACTGCATAATTCTCTTACTGTCATGCCATCCGTAAGATGCTTTTCTGTGACTGGTG
AGTACTCAACCAAGTCATTCTGAGAATAGTGTATGCGGCGACCGAGTTGCTCTTGCCCGGCGTCAATACG
GGATAATACCGCGCCACATAGCAGAACTTTAAAAGTGCTCATCATTGGAAAACGTTCTTCGGGGCGAAAA
CTCTCAAGGATCTTACCGCTGTTGAGATCCAGTTCGATGTAACCCACTCGTGCACCCAACTGATCTTCAG
CATCTTTTACTTTCACCAGCGTTTCTGGGTGAGCAAAAACAGGAAGGCAAAATGCCGCAAAAAAGGGAAT
AAGGGCGACACGGAAATGTTGAATACTCATACTCTTCCTTTTTCAATATTATTGAAGCATTTATCAGGGT
TATTGTCTCATGAGCGGATACATATTTGAATGTATTTAGAAAAATAAACAAATAGGGGTTCCGCGCACAT
TTCCCCGAAAAGTGCCACCTGACGCTTAAGCGGTCGACGGATCGGGAGATCTCCCGATCCCCTATGGTGC
ACTCTCAGTACAATCTGCTCTGATGCCGCATAGTTAAGCCAGTATCTGCTCCCTGCTTGTGTGTTGGAGG
TCGCTGAGTAGTGCGCGAGCAAAATTTAAGCTACAACAAGGCAAGGCTTGACCGACAATTGCATGAAGAA
TCTGCTTAGGGTTAGGCGTTTTGCGCTGCTTCGCGATGTACGGGCCAGATATACGCGTTGACATTGATTA
TTGACTAGTTATTAATAGTAATCAATTACGGGGTCATTAGTTCATAGCCCATATATGGAGTTCCGCGTTA
CATAACTTACGGTAAATGGCCCGCCTGGCTGACCGCCCAACGACCCCCGCCCATTGACGTCAATAATGAC
GTATGTTCCCATAGTAACGCCAATAGGGACTTTCCATTGACGTCAATGGGTGGAGTATTTACGGTAAACT
GCCCACTTGGCAGTACATCAAGTGTATCATATGCCAAGTACGCCCCCTATTGACGTCAATGACGGTAAAT
GGCCCGCCTGGCATTATGCCCAGTACATGACCTTATGGGACTTTCCTACTTGGCAGTACATCTACGTATT
AGTCATCGCTATTACCATGGTGATGCGGTTTTGGCAGTACATCAATGGGCGTGGATAGCGGTTTGACTCA
CGGGGATTTCCAAGTCTCCACCCCATTGACGTCAATGGGAGTTTGTTTTGGCACCAAAATCAACGGGACT
TTCCAAAATGTCGTAACAACTCCGCCCCATTGACGCAAATGGGCGGTAGGCGTGTACGGTGGGAGGTCTA
TATAAGCAGCGCGTTTTGCCTGTACTGGGTCTCTCTGGTTAGACCAGATCTGAGCCTGGGAGCTCTCTGG
CTAACTAGGGAACCCACTGCTTAAGCCTCAATAAAGCTTGCCTTGAGTGCTTCAAGTAGTGTGTGCCCGT
CTGTTGTGTGACTCTGGTAACTAGAGATCCCTCAGACCCTTTTAGTCAGTGTGGAAAATCTCTAGCAGTG
GCGCCCGAACAGGGACTTGAAAGCGAAAGGGAAACCAGAGGAGCTCTCTCGACGCAGGACTCGGCTTGCT
GAAGCGCGCACGGCAAGAGGCGAGGGGCGGCGACTGGTGAGTACGCCAAAAATTTTGACTAGCGGAGGCT
AGAAGGAGAGAGATGGGTGCGAGAGCGTCAGTATTAAGCGGGGGAGAATTAGATCGCGATGGGAAAAAAT
TCGGTTAAGGCCAGGGGGAAAGAAAAAATATAAATTAAAACATATAGTATGGGCAAGCAGGGAGCTAGAA
CGATTCGCAGTTAATCCTGGCCTGTTAGAAACATCAGAAGGCTGTAGACAAATACTGGGACAGCTACAAC
CATCCCTTCAGACAGGATCAGAAGAACTTAGATCATTATATAATACAGTAGCAACCCTCTATTGTGTGCA
TCAAAGGATAGAGATAAAAGACACCAAGGAAGCTTTAGACAAGATAGAGGAAGAGCAAAACAAAAGTAAG
ACCACCGCACAGCAAGCGGCCGGCCGCGCTGATCTTCAGACCTGGAGGAGGAGATATGAGGGACAATTGG
AGAAGTGAATTATATAAATATAAAGTAGTAAAAATTGAACCATTAGGAGTAGCACCCACCAAGGCAAAGA
GAAGAGTGGTGCAGAGAGAAAAAAGAGCAGTGGGAATAGGAGCTTTGTTCCTTGGGTTCTTGGGAGCAGC
AGGAAGCACTATGGGCGCAGCGTCAATGACGCTGACGGTACAGGCCAGACAATTATTGTCTGGTATAGTG
CAGCAGCAGAACAATTTGCTGAGGGCTATTGAGGCGCAACAGCATCTGTTGCAACTCACAGTCTGGGGCA
TCAAGCAGCTCCAGGCAAGAATCCTGGCTGTGGAAAGATACCTAAAGGATCAACAGCTCCTGGGGATTTG
GGGTTGCTCTGGAAAACTCATTTGCACCACTGCTGTGCCTTGGAATGCTAGTTGGAGTAATAAATCTCTG
GAACAGATTTGGAATCACACGACCTGGATGGAGTGGGACAGAGAAATTAACAATTACACAAGCTTAATAC
ACTCCTTAATTGAAGAATCGCAAAACCAGCAAGAAAAGAATGAACAAGAATTATTGGAATTAGATAAATG
GGCAAGTTTGTGGAATTGGTTTAACATAACAAATTGGCTGTGGTATATAAAATTATTCATAATGATAGTA
GGAGGCTTGGTAGGTTTAAGAATAGTTTTTGCTGTACTTTCTATAGTGAATAGAGTTAGGCAGGGATATT
CACCATTATCGTTTCAGACCCACCTCCCAACCCCGAGGGGACCCGACAGGCCCGAAGGAATAGAAGAAGA
AGGTGGAGAGAGAGACAGAGACAGATCCATTCGATTAGTGAACGGATCGGCACTGCGTGCGCCAATTCTG
CAGACAAATGGCAGTATTCATCCACAATTTTAAAAGAAAAGGGGGGATTGGGGGGTACAGTGCAGGGGAA
AGAATAGTAGACATAATAGCAACAGACATACAAACTAAAGAATTACAAAAACAAATTACAAAAATTCAAA
ATTTTCGGGTTTATTACAGGGACAGCAGAGATCCAGTTTGGTTAGTACC
Features (pLannotate 1.2.2; 24 found; start..end, strand, type, name):
    209..242     +  protein_bind   loxP: Cre-mediated recombination occurs in the 8-bp core sequence (GCATACAT). Cre recombinase
    350..425     +  misc_RNA       gRNA scaffold: guide RNA scaffold for the Streptococcus pyogenes CRISPR/Cas9 system
    550..853     +  enhancer       CMV enhancer: human cytomegalovirus immediate early enhancer
    854..1057    +  promoter       CMV promoter: human cytomegalovirus (CMV) immediate early promoter
   1091..1687    +  CDS            PuroR: puromycin N-acetyltransferase; pac from Streptomyces alboniger; confers resistance to puromycin
   1763..2470    +  CDS            mCherry: mCherry is a basic (constitutively fluorescent) red fluorescent protein published in 2004, derived from Discosoma sp.. It is reported to be a very rapidly-maturing monomer with low acid sensitivity.
   2493..2526    +  protein_bind   loxP: Cre-mediated recombination occurs in the 8-bp core sequence (GCATACAT). Cre recombinase
   2559..2582    +  misc_feature   MCS (fragment): pBluescript multiple cloning site
   2582..3170    +  misc_feature   WPRE: woodchuck hepatitis virus posttranscriptional regulatory element
   3171..3190    +  misc_feature   MCS (fragment): pBluescript multiple cloning site
   3192..3692    +  CDS            nef (fragment): NEF_HV1LA - Experimental evidence at protein level: Swiss-Prot protein existence level 1. Extracellular Nef protein targets CD4(+) T-lymphocytes for apoptosis by interacting with CXCR4 surface receptors. From Human immunodeficiency virus type 1 group M subtype B (isolate Lai) (HIV-1).
   3699..3879    +  LTR            5' LTR (truncated): truncated 5' long terminal repeat (LTR) from HIV-1
   3941..4529    -  rep_origin     ori: high-copy-number ColE1/pMB1/pBR322/pUC origin of replication
   4700..5560    -  CDS            AmpR: β-lactamase; bla; confers resistance to ampicillin, carbenicillin, and related antibiotics
   5561..5665    -  promoter       AmpR promoter: bla
   5733..5785    -  misc_feature   bom (fragment): basis of mobility region from pBR322
   5940..6319    +  enhancer       CMV enhancer: human cytomegalovirus immediate early enhancer
   6320..6519    +  promoter       CMV promoter: human cytomegalovirus (CMV) immediate early promoter
   6537..6717    +  LTR            5' LTR (truncated): truncated 5' long terminal repeat (LTR) from HIV-1
   6764..6889    +  misc_feature   HIV-1 Ψ: packaging signal of human immunodeficiency virus type 1
   6873..7211    +  CDS            HIV-1 gag (fragment): gag protein from human immunodeficiency virus 1; gag
   7388..7621    +  misc_feature   RRE: The Rev response element (RRE) of HIV-1 allows for Rev-dependent mRNA export from the nucleus to the cytoplasm.
   7998..8098    +  CDS            Rev (fragment): human immunodeficiency virus 1 (HIV-1) Rev protein; rev; enhances nuclear export of unspliced and incompletely spliced viral mRNAs
   8148..8265    +  misc_feature   cPPT/CTS: central polypurine tract and central termination sequence of HIV-1
