[The description below was written by a language model from this plasmid's Addgene catalogue record and pLannotate feature annotations shown in this document.]
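Description:
sgRNA3_MYOD1 is an 8.3 kb lentiviral transfer plasmid built on the pgRNA-humanized backbone. It expresses a single guide RNA directed at human MYOD1 and was deposited as a component of a CRISPR-Cas9-based photoactivatable transcription system. It is maintained in bacteria through a high-copy ColE1/pUC-type origin and an ampicillin resistance gene (β-lactamase). The viral framework is HIV-1 derived. A CMV enhancer/promoter sits upstream of a truncated 5' LTR and drives genomic RNA production in packaging cells. It is followed by the Ψ packaging signal with a gag fragment, the Rev response element for Rev-dependent nuclear export, and the cPPT/CTS element. Downstream of the payload lie a WPRE, which enhances transcript expression, and a second truncated LTR annotation that marks the 3' end of the viral genome.

The payload has two parts. According to the catalogue entry, a U6 promoter drives the guide. The promoter itself is not annotated in the feature table, which shows only the Streptococcus pyogenes Cas9 gRNA scaffold; the targeting sequence was cloned between retained BstXI and NotI sites. Immediately downstream, an internal CMV enhancer/promoter expresses puromycin N-acetyltransferase joined through a T2A peptide to mCherry, so transduced mammalian cells can be both selected with puromycin and identified by red fluorescence. Two loxP sites flank the guide scaffold and the puro-mCherry cassette, which would in principle permit Cre-mediated excision, although the record does not describe such a use.

One inconsistency is worth noting: the plasmid name and purpose refer to sgRNA3, whereas the insert field is labelled sgRNA1_MYOD1. The plasmid carries no Cas9, so the Cas9-based components of the light-inducible system must be supplied separately.
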