Addgene plasmid #64138: sgRNA3_MYOD1
Purpose: Photoactivatable transcription system. Lentiviral expression of MYOD1 sgRNA3. Also contains a CMV-puro-t2A-mCherry expression cassette
Depositing lab: Moritoshi Sato. Depositing organization: The University of Tokyo. Publication: CRISPR-Cas9-based Photoactivatable Transcription System. Nihongaki Y, Yamamoto S, Kawano F, Suzuki H, Sato M. Chem Biol. 2015 Feb 19;22(2):169-74. doi: 10.1016/j.chembiol.2014.12.011. Epub 2015 Jan 22. PubMed 25619936.
Backbone
  Vector backbone: pgRNA-humanized
  Backbone manufacturer: Stanley Qi, Addgene plasmid 44248
  Total vector size (bp): 8309
  Vector type: Mammalian Expression, Lentiviral, CRISPR
  Selectable markers: Puromycin
Growth in bacteria
  Bacterial resistance: Ampicillin, 100 μg/mL
  Growth temperature: 37°C
  Growth strain: Stbl3
  Copy number: High Copy
Gene/Insert
  Gene/Insert name: sgRNA1_MYOD1 (alt name: MYOD1)
  gRNA/shRNA sequence: TGGCCTCCCTCCCTGCCCGGTAG
  Species: H. sapiens (human)
  Entrez Gene: MYOD1 (a.k.a. CMYP17, MYF3, MYOD, MYODRIF, PUM, bHLHc1)
  Promoter: U6
  Cloning method: Restriction Enzyme; 5′ cloning site BstX1 (not destroyed); 3′ cloning site NotI (not destroyed)
  Sequencing primers: 5′ AAGGAAACTCACCCTAACTG
Terms and licenses: Academic/Nonprofit Terms; Industry Terms: Not Available to Industry
How to cite: sgRNA3_MYOD1 was a gift from Moritoshi Sato (Addgene plasmid # 64138 ; http://n2t.net/addgene:64138 ; RRID:Addgene_64138)
