>Addgene plasmid #64138 | sgRNA3_MYOD1 | addgene partial sequence | sequence record 109429 | mU6-F old 5'-cagcacaaaaggaaactcacc-3'
ATAAGTATCCCTTGGAGAACCACCTTGTTGGCCTCCCTCCCTGCCCGGTAGGTTTTAGAGCTAGAAATAG
CAAGTTAAAATAAGGCTAGTCCGTTATCAACTTGAAAAAGTGGCACCGAGTCGGTGCTTTTTTTCTCGAG
TACTAGGATCCATTAGGCGGCCGCGTGGATAACCGTATTACCGCCATGCATTAGTTATTAATAGTAATCA
ATTACGGGGTCATTAGTTCATAGCCCATATATGGAGTTCCGCGTTACATAACTTACGGTAAATGGCCCGC
CTGGCTGACCGCCCAACGACCCCCGCCCATTGACGTCAATAATGACGTATGTTCCCATAGTAACGCCAAT
AGGGACTTTCCATTGACGTCAATGGGTGGAGTATTTACGGTAAACTGCCCACTTGGCAGTACATCAAGTG
TATCATATGCCAAGTACGCCCCCTATTGACGTCAATGACGGTAAATGGCCCGCCTGGCATTATGCCCAGT
ACATGACCTTATGGGACTTTCCTACTTGGCAGTACATCTACGTATTAGTCATCGCTATTACCATGGTGAT
GCGGTTTTGGCAGTACATCAATGGGCGTGGATAGCGGTTTGACTCACGGGGATTTCCAAGTCTCCACCCC
ATTGACGTCAATGGGAGTTTGTTTTGGCACCAAAATCAACGGGACTTTCCAAAATGTCGTAACAACTCCG
CCCCATTGACGCAAATGGGCGGTAGGCGTGTACGGTGGGAGGTCTATATAAGCAGAGCTGGTTTAGTGAA
CCGTCAGATCCGCTAGCCCACCATGACCGAGTACAAGCCCACGGTGCGCCTCGCCACCCGCGACGACGTC
CCCCGGGCCGTACGCACCCTCGCCGCCGCGTTCGC
