>Addgene plasmid #64138 | sgRNA3_MYOD1 | addgene partial sequence | sequence record 109570 | mCherry-R 5'-TTGGTCACCTTCAGCTTGG-3'
CCTCGATCTCGAACTCGTGGCCGTTCACGGAGCCCTCCATGTGCACCTTGAAGCGCATGAACTCCTTGAT
GATGGCCATGTTATCCTCCTCGCCCTTGCTCACCATGGTGGCGACCGGTGGGCCAGGATTCTCCTCGACG
TCACCGCATGTTAGCAGACTTCCTCTGCCCTCTCCCGATCCGGCACCGGGCTTGCGGGTCATGCACCAGG
TGCGCGGTCCTTCGGGCACCTCGACGTCGGCGGTGACGGTGAAGCCGAGCCGCTCGTAGAAGGGGAGGTT
GCGGGGCGCGGAGGTCTCCAGGAAGGCGGGCACCCCGGCGCGCTCGGCCGCCTCCACTCCGGGGAGCACG
ACGGCGCTGCCCAGACCCTTGCCCTGGTGGTCGGGCGAGACGCCGACGGTGGCCAGGAACCACGCGGGCT
CCTTGGGCCGGTGCGGCGCCAGGAGGCCTTCCATCTGTTGCTGCGCGGCCAGCCGGGAACCGCTCAACTC
GGCCATGCGCGGGCCGATCTCGGCGAACACCGCCCCCGCTTCGACGCTCTCCGGCGTGGTCCAGACCGCC
ACCGCGGCGCCGTCGTCCGCGACCCACACCTTGCCGATGTCGAGCCCGACGCGCGTGAGGAAGAGTTCTT
GCAGCTCGGTGACCCGCTCGATGTGGCGGTCCGGGTCGACGGTGTGGCGCGTGGCGGGGTAGTCGGCGAA
CGCGGCGGCGAGGGTGCGTACGGCCCGGGGGACGTCGTCGCGGGTGGCGAGGCGCACCGTGGGCTTGTAC
TCGGTCATGGTGGGCTAGCGGATCTGACGGTTCACTAAACCAGCTCTGCTTATATAGACCTCCCACCGTA
CACGCCTACCGCCCATTTGCGTCAATGGG
